Addgene plasmid #21248: PKC zeta WT
Depositing lab: Bernard Weinstein. Publication: Roles of specific isoforms of protein kinase C in the transcriptional control of cyclin D1 and related genes. Soh JW, Weinstein IB. J Biol Chem. 2003 Sep 5. 278(36):34709-16. 10.1074/jbc.M302016200 PubMed 12794082.
Backbone
  Vector backbone: pHACE
  Backbone size w/o insert (bp): 5400
  Vector type: Mammalian Expression
  Selectable markers: Neomycin (select with G418)
Growth in bacteria
  Bacterial resistance: Ampicillin, 100 μg/mL
  Growth temperature: 37°C
  Growth strain: DH5alpha
  Copy number: High Copy
Gene/Insert
  Gene/Insert name: PKC zeta
  Species: R. norvegicus (rat)
  Insert size (bp): 1773
  GenBank ID: J04532
  Entrez Gene: Prkcz (a.k.a. 14-3-3-zetaisoform, Pkcz, r14-3-3)
  Tag / fusion protein: HA (C terminal on backbone)
  Cloning method: Restriction Enzyme; 5′ cloning site EcoRI (not destroyed); 3′ cloning site EcoRI (not destroyed)
  Sequencing primers: 5′ T7; 3′ SP6
Resource information
  A portion of this plasmid was derived from a plasmid made by: Dr. Y. Ono
Terms and licenses: Academic/Nonprofit Terms; Industry Terms: Not Available to Industry
How to cite: PKC zeta WT was a gift from Bernard Weinstein (Addgene plasmid # 21248 ; http://n2t.net/addgene:21248 ; RRID:Addgene_21248)
