[The description below was written by a language model from this plasmid's Addgene catalogue record.]
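Description:
PKC zeta WT is a mammalian expression plasmid built on the pHACE backbone (about 5.4 kb without insert) that carries the wild-type coding sequence of rat (Rattus norvegicus) protein kinase C zeta, the product of the Prkcz gene. The roughly 1.8 kb insert was placed into the vector by restriction cloning at an EcoRI site, which is retained at both the 5′ and 3′ junctions. The backbone supplies a C-terminal HA epitope tag, so the kinase is expressed as a PKC zeta–HA fusion that can be detected or immunoprecipitated with anti-HA antibodies, independently of isoform-specific antibodies. In bacteria the plasmid is maintained at high copy number under ampicillin selection. In mammalian cells a neomycin resistance marker allows selection of stable transfectants with G418. T7 and SP6 are listed as the 5′ and 3′ sequencing primers, which indicates that these phage promoter sequences flank the cloning site. The record does not state which promoter drives expression in mammalian cells or which replication origin is present, and no feature table is available to confirm either.

PKC zeta is an atypical member of the protein kinase C family, and this wild-type construct is suited to overexpressing the tagged, unmutated isoform in cultured mammalian cells. The associated publication examined the roles of specific PKC isoforms in the transcriptional control of cyclin D1 and related genes, so the plasmid is typically used in transfection experiments that compare how individual PKC isoforms affect signalling and gene expression. The record also notes that part of the plasmid derives from a construct made in another laboratory.
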