>Addgene plasmid #21248 | PKC zeta WT | addgene partial sequence | sequence record 27058 | SP6 5'-ATTTAGGTGACACTATAG-3'
CTAANCNGCTCGAGCGGCCGCCAGNNNTGATGGATATCTGCAGAATTGGATCCTTAGGCGTAGTCAGGCA
CGTCGTAAGGATAGAATTCCACGGACTCCTCAGCAGACAGCAGAAGCGGGTTGATGTACTCGAAGCCTTC
GAACTCGGACTGGTCGATCCTCTTTATGACGTCCTCATCATCTGGGGTCAGCTGTACGGGCTCGCTGGTG
AACTGCGTGTCGAAGTTGTCCAGGCCATAGTCATCTGTGATCTGGGGCTGGAAGGGAGGCAGGGTCTGCT
TCTTTTCAAGCAGGTCCCAGTCTATGCTTCGGAAGAAGGCATGGGACTTGATGTCGGAAAACCCAGTCTG
CGGCCGGCAGCCAAGCCTCTCTTTGGGATCCTTATTTAAAAATCCTTTCAAGACGTGTGAGGCCTTGACA
GACAGGAAACGGGGAATCCGAATTGGCTTTTCCAGGATAACTTGGAAAAGGTAGTCTTCAGTATTCATGT
CAGGGTTGTCTGTGATGATGTCAAAGGGGGAGCGCCCAGCCATCATCTCAAACATAAGGACACCCAGCGC
CCACCAGTCCACGCTGAACCCGTACTCTTCTCCTCGCAGGATTTCGGGGGCGATATAGTTCGGGGTTCCA
CAAAAAGTGCTTGTTGTGTCCGGGGGCCTAGGCCTTCCTTGCACCNGCCGTAGTCCGTCAGCTTAATGTG
TCCTCGCNCAGAAANAGANTTTCTCNANTTTNAGGNCCGGTAGAGANCCTCTCTCATGTAGANNTGAANC
GANCAGNCTCACACTAGAACTGGCTGTCTCTGAACTCCTCTGCTCTGCTGGGACTGAGTCCCCGTGATAT
CATACAGANACCGTCNTTCGANCGATAACCCNAANGNTNTGNCCTCC
